Addgene plasmid #30244: pETCON-E59/design_75
Depositing lab: David Baker. Depositing organization: University of Washington. Publication: Community-Wide Assessment of Protein-Interface Modeling Suggests Improvements to Design Methodology. Fleishman SJ, Whitehead TA, Strauch EM, Corn JE, Qin S, Zhou HX, Mitchell JC, Demerdash ON, Takeda-Shitaka M, Terashi G, Moal IH, Li X, Bates PA, Zacharias M, Park H, Ko JS, Lee H, Seok C, Bourquard T, Bernauer J, Poupon A, Aze J, Soner S, Ovali SK, Ozbek P, Tal NB, Haliloglu T, Hwang H, Vreven T, Pierce BG, Weng Z, Perez-Cano L, Pons C, Fernandez-Recio J, Jiang F, Yang F, Gong X, Cao L, Xu X, Liu B, Wang P, Li C, Wang C, Robert CH, Guharoy M, Liu S, Huang Y, Li L, Guo D, Chen Y, Xiao Y, London N, Itzhaki Z, Schueler-Furman O, Inbar Y, Patapov V, Cohen M, Schreiber G, Tsuchiya Y, Kanamori E, Standley DM, Nakamura H, Kinoshita K, Driggers CM, Hall RG, Morgan JL, Hsu VL, Zhan J, Yang Y, Zhou Y, Kastritis PL, Bonvin AM, Zhang W, Camacho CJ, Kilambi KP, Sircar A, Gray JJ, Ohue M, Uchikoga N, Matsuzaki Y, Ishida T, Akiyama Y, Khashan R, Bush S, Fouches D, Tropsha A, Esquivel-Rodriguez J, Kihara D, Stranges PB, Jacak R, Kuhlman B, Huang SY, Zou X, Wodak SJ, Janin J, Baker D. J Mol Biol. 2011 Sep 29. 10.1016/j.jmb.2011.09.031 PubMed 22001016.
Backbone
  Vector backbone: pETCON
  Backbone size w/o insert (bp): 5400
  Vector type: Yeast Expression
Growth in bacteria
  Bacterial resistance: Ampicillin, 100 μg/mL
  Growth temperature: 37°C
  Growth strain: DH5alpha
  Copy number: High Copy
Gene/Insert
  Gene/Insert name: Mtb ACP2 designed binding protein E59
  Species: Designed Sequence
  Insert size (bp): 474
  Cloning method: Restriction Enzyme; 5′ cloning site NdeI (not destroyed); 3′ cloning site XhoI (not destroyed)
  Sequencing primers: 5′ UP-GS
Terms and licenses: Academic/Nonprofit Terms; Industry Terms: Not Available to Industry
How to cite: pETCON-E59/design_75 was a gift from David Baker (Addgene plasmid # 30244 ; http://n2t.net/addgene:30244 ; RRID:Addgene_30244)
