[The description below was written by a language model from this plasmid's Addgene catalogue record.]
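Description:
pETCON-E59/design_75 is a yeast expression plasmid built on the pETCON backbone (about 5.4 kb without insert) that carries a 474 bp computationally designed open reading frame, "Mtb ACP2 designed binding protein E59". The insert is an artificial sequence rather than a natural gene. As the name indicates, it encodes a protein designed to bind ACP2 of Mycobacterium tuberculosis. It was cloned by restriction digestion between an NdeI site at the 5′ end and an XhoI site at the 3′ end, and both sites remain intact, so the design can be excised or swapped for other variants. In bacteria the plasmid is maintained at high copy number and selected with ampicillin.

The record gives no feature table, so it does not state the promoter, any fusion partners or epitope tags, the yeast origin of replication, or the yeast selection marker. pETCON is generally known as a yeast surface display vector, in which the insert is fused to a cell wall anchoring protein for display, but the details of that arrangement cannot be confirmed from the fields provided.

The associated publication is a community-wide assessment of protein-interface modelling aimed at improving design methodology. This suggests that the construct is one of a set of designed binders expressed in yeast to test experimentally whether computed interfaces actually bind their intended targets. It would typically serve as a reference design for benchmarking or evaluating protein–protein interface design methods.
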