>Addgene plasmid #30244 | pETCON-E59/design_75 | depositor partial sequence | sequence record 13900 | Author sequence
CATATGGATATAAGAGAAATCGAACAAGAAAGAGCATCCTTTGCCTTCAAAGTTGTATCTGATATCAAGG
ACAAGTACTCTCAAAATAAGAAAGTCCAGGGTAAATATTCTTCATACGCTGAATGGGCACCATTAGCCAT
TAACAGATTTGGTTTGGGTCAAACATTAGCATCCTTGTTGAGTCAATTGGAAAAGCCAATAGATGACGTT
GATTACAAGTCCATAAATCCTGAAAGTTTTGGTAATGCCGAAAACATAGCTTATGCATTCTTGTACAAAC
ATTTGTCAACCTGGTTGGCCGAGGGTAATGGTAAAGATTCTGCTTTTTCAGGTTTGACTAACGGTGAAGA
CCCTTTGAAGTACATCATGGAAAAGACTGCTATCGACGTAGCAATATCTACAGAAGAAGCATTGTCAATC
TTGAACTGGATCAAAAAGTTCGCCAAAGCTATGTTAGAAGAAGAATTGCTCGAG
