>Addgene plasmid #30244 | pETCON-E59/design_75 | addgene partial sequence | sequence record 35420 | 30244 with GAL1
TACATTTTCAATTAAGATGCAGTTACTTCGCTGTTTTTCAATATTTTCTGTTATTGCTTCAGTTTTAGCA
CAGGAACTGACAACTATATGCGAGCAAATCCCCTCACCAACTTTAGAATCGACGCCGTACTCTTTGTCAA
CGACTACTATTTTGGCCAACGGGAAGGCAATGCAAGGAGTTTTTGAATATTACAAATCAGTAACGTTTGT
CAGTAATTGCGGTTCTCACCCCTCAACAACTAGCAAAGGCAGCCCCATAAACACACAGTATGTTTTTAAG
GACAATAGCTCGACGATTGAAGGTAGATACCCATACGACGTTCCAGACTACGCTCTGCAGGCTAGTGGTG
GAGGAGGCTCTGGTGGAGGCGGTAGCGGAGGCGGAGGGTCGGCTAGCCATATGGATATAAGAGAAATCGA
ACAAGAAAGAGCATCCTTTGCCTTCAAAGTTGTATCTGATATCAAGGACAAGTACTCTCAAAATAAGAAA
GTCCAGGGTAAATATTCTTCATACGCTGAATGGGCACCATTAGCCATTAACAGATTTGGTTTGGGTCAAA
CATTAGCATCCTTGTTGAGTCAATTGGAAAAGCCAATAGATGACGTTGATTACAAGTCCATAAATCCTGA
AAGTTTTGGTAATGCCGAAAACATAGCTTATGCATTCTTGTACAAACATTTGTCAACCTGGTTGGCCGAG
GGTAATGGTAAAGATTCTGCTTTTTCAGGTTTGACTAACGGTGAAGACCCTTTGAAGTACATCATGGAAA
AGACTGCTATCGACGTAGCAATATCTACAGAAGAAGCATTGTCATC
